>Addgene plasmid #136188 | pCDNA4.TO-ORF28-2xCSTREP | addgene full sequence | sequence record 267494 | Addgene NGS Result
GACGGATCGGGAGATCTCCCGATCCCCTATGGTGCACTCTCAGTACAATCTGCTCTGATGCCGCATAGTT
AAGCCAGTATCTGCTCCCTGCTTGTGTGTTGGAGGTCGCTGAGTAGTGCGCGAGCAAAATTTAAGCTACA
ACAAGGCAAGGCTTGACCGACAATTGCATGAAGAATCTGCTTAGGGTTAGGCGTTTTGCGCTGCTTCGCG
ATGTACGGGCCAGATATACGCGTTGACATTGATTATTGACTAGTTATTAATAGTAATCAATTACGGGGTC
ATTAGTTCATAGCCCATATATGGAGTTCCGCGTTACATAACTTACGGTAAATGGCCCGCCTGGCTGACCG
CCCAACGACCCCCGCCCATTGACGTCAATAATGACGTATGTTCCCATAGTAACGCCAATAGGGACTTTCC
ATTGACGTCAATGGGTGGAGTATTTACGGTAAACTGCCCACTTGGCAGTACATCAAGTGTATCATATGCC
AAGTACGCCCCCTATTGACGTCAATGACGGTAAATGGCCCGCCTGGCATTATGCCCAGTACATGACCTTA
TGGGACTTTCCTACTTGGCAGTACATCTACGTATTAGTCATCGCTATTACCATGGTGATGCGGTTTTGGC
AGTACATCAATGGGCGTGGATAGCGGTTTGACTCACGGGGATTTCCAAGTCTCCACCCCATTGACGTCAA
TGGGAGTTTGTTTTGGCACCAAAATCAACGGGACTTTCCAAAATGTCGTAACAACTCCGCCCCATTGACG
CAAATGGGCGGTAGGCGTGTACGGTGGGAGGTCTATATAAGCAGAGCTCTCCCTATCAGTGATAGAGATC
TCCCTATCAGTGATAGAGATCGTCGACGAGCTCGTTTAGTGAACCGTCAGATCGCCTGGAGACGCCATCC
ACGCTGTTTTGACCTCCATAGAAGACACCGGGACCGATCCAGCCTCCGGACTCTAGCGTTTAAACTTAAG
CTTGGTACCGAGCTCGGATCCACTAGTCCAGTGTGGTGGAATTCATGAGCATGACTTCCCCGTCTCCAGT
CACCGGAGGAATGGTGGACGGCTCCGTCCTGGTGCGAATGGCCACCAAGCCTCCCGTGATTGGTCTTATA
ACAGTGCTCTTCCTCCTAGTCATAGGCGCCTGCGTCTACTGCTGCATTCGCGTGTTCCTGGCGGCTCGAC
TGTGGCGCGCCACCCCACTAGGCAGGGCCACCGTGGCGTATCAGGTCCTTCGCACCCTGGGACCGCAGGC
CGGGTCACATGCACCGCCGACGGTGGGCATAGCTACCCAGGAGCCCTACCGTACAATATACATGCCAGAT
TCGGGGCGGCCGCTCGAGGGAGGCGGTGGATGGAGCCACCCCCAGTTCGAGAAGGGCGGCGGCAGCGGCG
GCGGCAGCGGCGGCGGCAGCTGGAGCCACCCCCAGTTCGAGAAGGGGCCCGTTTAAACCCGCTGATCAGC
CTCGACTGTGCCTTCTAGTTGCCAGCCATCTGTTGTTTGCCCCTCCCCCGTGCCTTCCTTGACCCTGGAA
GGTGCCACTCCCACTGTCCTTTCCTAATAAAATGAGGAAATTGCATCGCATTGTCTGAGTAGGTGTCATT
CTATTCTGGGGGGTGGGGTGGGGCAGGACAGCAAGGGGGAGGATTGGGAAGACAATAGCAGGCATGCTGG
GGATGCGGTGGGCTCTATGGCTTCTGAGGCGGAAAGAACCAGCTGGGGCTCTAGGGGGTATCCCC
[124 nt withheld, positions 1746-1869]
C
[91 nt withheld, positions 1871-1961]
A
[49 nt withheld, positions 1963-2011]
CCTTTGACGTTGGAGTCCACGTTCTTT
[37 nt withheld, positions 2039-2075]
ACCCTATCTCGGTCTATTCTTTTGATTTATAAGGGATTTTGCCGATTTCGGCCTATTGGTTAAAAAATGA
GCTGATTTAACAAAAATTTAACGCGAATTAATTCTGTGGAATGTGTGTCAGTTAGGGTGTGGAAAGTCCC
CAGGCTCCCCAGCAGGCAGAAGTATGCAAAGCATGCATCTCAATTAGTCAGCAACCAGGTGTGGAAAGTC
CCCAGGCTCCCCAGCAGGCAGAAGTATGCAAAGCATGCATCTCAATTAGTCAGCAACCATAGTCCCGCCC
CTAACTCCGCCCATCCCGCCCCTAACTCCGCCCAGTTCCGCCCATTCTCCGCCCCATGGCTGACTAATTT
TTTTTATTTATGCAGAGGCCGAGGCCGCCTCTGCCTCTGAGCTATTCCAGAAGTAGTGAGGAGGCTTTTT
TGGAGGCCTAGGCTTTTGCAAAAAGCTCCCGGGAGCTTGTATATCCATTTTCGGATCTGATCAGCACGTG
TTGACAATTAATCATCGGCATAGTATATCGGCATAGTATAATACGACAAGGTGAGGAACTAAACCATGGC
CAAGTTGACCAGTGCCGTTCCGGTGCTCACCGCGCGCGACGTCGCCGGAGCGGTCGAGTTCTGGACCGAC
CGGCTCGGGTTCTCCCGGGACTTCGTGGAGGACGACTTCGCCGGTGTGGTCCGGGACGACGTGACCCTGT
TCATCAGCGCGGTCCAGGACCAGGTGGTGCCGGACAACACCCTGGCCTGGGTGTGGGTGCGCGGCCTGGA
CGAGCTGTACGCCGAGTGGTCGGAGGTCGTGTCCACGAACTTCCGGGACGCCTCCGGGCCGGCCATGACC
GAGATCGGCGAGCAGCCGTGGGGGCGGGAGTTCGCCCTGCGCGACCCGGCCGGCAACTGCGTGCACTTCG
TGGCCGAGGAGCAGGACTGACACGTGCTACGAGATTTCGATTCCACCGCCGCCTTCTATGAAAGGTTGGG
CTTCGGAATCGTTTTCCGGGACGCCGGCTGGATGATCCTCCAGCGCGGGGATCTCATGCTGGAGTTCTTC
GCCCACCCCAACTTGTTTATTGCAGCTTATAATGGTTACAAATAAAGCAATAGCATCACAAATTTCACAA
ATAAAGCATTTTTTTCACTGCATTCTAGTTGTGGTTTGTCCAAACTCATCAATGTATCTTATCATGTCTG
TATACCGTCGACCTCTAGCTAGAGCTTGGCGTAATCATGGTCATAGCTGTTTCCTGTGTGAAATTGTTAT
CCGCTCACAATTCCACACAACATACGAGCCGGAAGCATAAAGTGTAAAGCCTGGGGTGCCTAATGAGTGA
GCTAACTCACATTAATTGCGTTGCGCTCACTGCCCGCTTTCCAGTCGGGAAACCTGTCGTGCCAGCTGCA
TTAATGAATCGGCCAACGCGCGGGGAGAGGCGGTTTGCGTATTGGGCGCTCTTCCGCTTCCTCGCTCACT
GACTCGCTGCGCTCGGTCGTTCGGCTGCGGCGAGCGGTATCAGCTCACTCAAAGGCGGTAATACGGTTAT
CCACAGAATCAGGGGATAACGCAGGAAAGAACATGTGAGCAAAAGGCCAGCAAAAGGCCAGGAACCGTAA
AAAGGCCGCGTTGCTGGCGTTTTTCCATAGGCTCCGCCCCCCTGACGAGCATCACAAAAATCGACGCTCA
AGTCAGAGGTGGCGAAACCCGACAGGACTATAAAGATACCAGGCGTTTCCCCCTGGAAGCTCCCTCGTGC
GCTCTCCTGTTCCGACCCTGCCGCTTACCGGATACCTGTCCGCCTTTCTCCCTTCGGGAAGCGTGGCGCT
TTCTCATAGCTCACGCTGTAGGTATCTCAGTTCGGTGTAGGTCGTTCGCTCCAAGCTGGGCTGTGTGCAC
GAACCCCCCGTTCAGCCCGACCGCTGCGCCTTATCCGGTAACTATCGTCTTGAGTCCAACCCGGTAAGAC
ACGACTTATCGCCACTGGCAGCAGCCACTGGTAACAGGATTAGCAGAGCGAGGTATGTAGGCGGTGCTAC
AGAGTTCTTGAAGTGGTGGCCTAACTACGGCTACACTAGAAGAACAGTATTTGGTATCTGCGCTCTGCTG
AAGCCAGTTACCTTCGGAAAAAGAGTTGGTAGCTCTTGATCCGGCAAACAAACCACCGCTGGTAGCGGTG
GTTTTTTTGTTTGCAAGCAGCAGATTACGCGCAGAAAAAAAGGATCTCAAGAAGATCCTTTGATCTTTTC
TACGGGGTCTGACGCTCAGTGGAACGAAAACTCACGTTAAGGGATTTTGGTCATGAGATTATCAAAAAGG
ATCTTCACCTAGATCCTTTTAAATTAAAAATGAAGTTTTAAATCAATCTAAAGTATATATGAGTAAACTT
GGTCTGACAGTTACCAATGCTTAATCAGTGAGGCACCTATCTCAGCGATCTGTCTATTTCGTTCATCCAT
AGTTGCCTGACTCCCCGTCGTGTAGATAACTACGATACGGGAGGGCTTACCATCTGGCCCCAGTGCTGCA
ATGATACCGCGAGACCCACGCTCACCGGCTCCAGATTTATCAGCAATAAACCAGCCAGCCGGAAGGGCCG
AGCGCAGAAGTGGTCCTGCAACTTTATCCGCCTCCATCCAGTCTATTAATTGTTGCCGGGAAGCTAGAGT
AAGTAGTTCGCCAGTTAATAGTTTGCGCAACGTTGTTGCCATTGCTACAGGCATCGTGGTGTCACGCTCG
TCGTTTGGTATGGCTTCATTCAGCTCCGGTTCCCAACGATCAAGGCGAGTTACATGATCCCCCATGTTGT
GCAAAAAAGCGGTTAGCTCCTTCGGTCCTCCGATCGTTGTCAGAAGTAAGTTGGCCGCAGTGTTATCACT
CATGGTTATGGCAGCACTGCATAATTCTCTTACTGTCATGCCATCCGTAAGATGCTTTTCTGTGACTGGT
GAGTACTCAACCAAGTCATTCTGAGAATAGTGTATGCGGCGACCGAGTTGCTCTTGCCCGGCGTCAATAC
GGGATAATACCGCGCCACATAGCAGAACTTTAAAAGTGCTCATCATTGGAAAACGTTCTTCGGGGCGAAA
ACTCTCAAGGATCTTACCGCTGTTGAGATCCAGTTCGATGTAACCCACTCGTGCACCCAACTGATCTTCA
GCATCTTTTACTTTCACCAGCGTTTCTGGGTGAGCAAAAACAGGAAGGCAAAATGCCGCAAAAAAGGGAA
TAAGGGCGACACGGAAATGTTGAATACTCATACTCTTCCTTTTTCAATATTATTGAAGCATTTATCAGGG
TTATTGTCTCATGAGCGGATACATATTTGAATGTATTTAGAAAAATAAACAAATAGGGGTTCCGCGCACA
TTTCCCCGAAAAGTGCCACCTGACGTC
Features (pLannotate 1.2.2; 22 found; start..end, strand, type, name):
     28..80      -  misc_feature   bom (fragment): basis of mobility region from pBR322
    235..614     +  enhancer       CMV enhancer: human cytomegalovirus immediate early enhancer
    615..818     +  promoter       CMV promoter: human cytomegalovirus (CMV) immediate early promoter
    820..839     +  promoter       PLtetO-1 promoter (fragment): modified phage lambda PL promoter with tet operator sites (Lutz and Bujard, 1997)
    841..860     +  promoter       PLtetO-1 promoter (fragment): modified phage lambda PL promoter with tet operator sites (Lutz and Bujard, 1997)
    868..901     +  promoter       TRE3GV promoter (fragment): 3rd-generation Tet-responsive promoter that can be activated by binding of Tet-On® 3G, optimized for retroviral and lentiviral vectors
   1025..1330    +  CDS            ORF28: ORF28_HHV8P - Protein predicted: Swiss-Prot protein existence level 4. From Human herpesvirus 8 type P (isolate GK18) (HHV-8) (Kaposi's sarcoma-associated herpesvirus).
   1476..1700    +  polyA_signal   bGH poly(A) signal: bovine growth hormone polyadenylation signal
   1704..1725    +  promoter       SV40 promoter (fragment): SV40 enhancer and early promoter
   1746..2174    +  rep_origin     f1 ori (sequence partly withheld): f1 bacteriophage origin of replication; arrow indicates direction of (+) strand synthesis
   2188..2517    +  promoter       SV40 promoter: SV40 enhancer and early promoter
   2565..2612    +  promoter       EM7 promoter: synthetic bacterial promoter&nbsp
   2631..3005    +  CDS            BleoR: antibiotic-binding protein; Sh ble from Streptoalloteichus hindustanus; confers resistance to bleomycin, phleomycin, and Zeocin™
   3015..3140    +  CDS            ble (fragment): BLE_KLEPN - Experimental evidence at protein level: Swiss-Prot protein existence level 1. Binding protein with a strong affinity to the bleomycin family of antibiotics. Binds to CL990; an antimitotic-antibiotic compound. From Klebsiella pneumoniae.
   3135..3256    +  polyA_signal   SV40 poly(A) signal: SV40 polyadenylation signal
   3329..3345    -  protein_bind   lac operator: The lac repressor binds to the lac operator to inhibit transcription in E. coli. This inhibition can be relieved by adding lactose or isopropyl-β-D-thiogalactopyranoside (IPTG). lac repressor encoded by lacI
   3353..3383    -  promoter       lac promoter: promoter for the E. coli lac operon
   3398..3419    -  protein_bind   CAP binding site: CAP binding activates transcription in the presence of cAMP. E. coli catabolite activator protein
   3432..3524    -  CDS            lacI (fragment): lac repressor; lacI; The lac repressor binds to the lac operator to inhibit transcription in E. coli. This inhibition can be relieved by adding lactose or isopropyl-β-D-thiogalactopyranoside (IPTG).
   3707..4295    -  rep_origin     ori: high-copy-number ColE1/pMB1/pBR322/pUC origin of replication
   4466..5326    -  CDS            AmpR: β-lactamase; bla; confers resistance to ampicillin, carbenicillin, and related antibiotics
   5327..5431    -  promoter       AmpR promoter: bla
