[The description below was written by a language model from this plasmid's Addgene catalogue record and pLannotate feature annotations shown in this document.]
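Description:
pCDNA4.TO-ORF28-2xCSTREP is a mammalian expression plasmid built on the Invitrogen pCDNA4.TO backbone that produces ORF28 of Kaposi's sarcoma-associated herpesvirus (KSHV) carrying a C-terminal Strep tag, which the name indicates is a tandem (2x) version. The ORF28 coding sequence, amplified from cDNA of reactivated TREx BCBL-1-RTA cells, sits downstream of the human CMV immediate-early enhancer and promoter and is followed by the bovine growth hormone polyadenylation signal. The short "PLtetO-1" and "TRE3GV" fragments flagged immediately after the CMV promoter correspond to tet operator sequences. These make expression repressible in cells that supply the Tet repressor and inducible with tetracycline or doxycycline, while in ordinary cells the promoter behaves constitutively. The automated annotation marks the ORF28 reading frame but does not call out the Strep tag itself, which presumably lies in the unannotated interval between the ORF and the poly(A) signal.

For propagation in E. coli the plasmid has a high-copy ColE1/pUC-type origin and an ampicillin resistance gene driven by its own bla promoter. An f1 origin is also present. Selection in mammalian cells relies on the Sh ble (BleoR) gene conferring Zeocin resistance. It is preceded by both the SV40 early promoter and the bacterial EM7 promoter, so it can function in either host, and it ends with the SV40 poly(A) signal. Remnant lac promoter, operator and lacI fragments are backbone leftovers with no evident role.

The construct belongs to a set of tagged KSHV open reading frames used for affinity purification of viral proteins, with the aim of mapping herpesvirus–host protein complexes.
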