Addgene plasmid #136188: pCDNA4.TO-ORF28-2xCSTREP
Purpose: Expresses C-terminally strep tagged Kaposi's Sarcoma Associated Herpesvirus (KSHV) ORF28
Depositing lab: Britt Glaunsinger. Depositing organization: University of California, Berkeley. Publication: Global mapping of herpesvirus-host protein complexes reveals a transcription strategy for late genes. Davis ZH, Verschueren E, Jang GM, Kleffman K, Johnson JR, Park J, Von Dollen J, Maher MC, Johnson T, Newton W, Jager S, Shales M, Horner J, Hernandez RD, Krogan NJ, Glaunsinger BA. Mol Cell. 2015 Jan 22;57(2):349-60. doi: 10.1016/j.molcel.2014.11.026. Epub 2014 Dec 24. PubMed 25544563.
Backbone
  Vector backbone: pCDNA4.TO
  Backbone manufacturer: Invitrogen
  Vector type: Mammalian Expression
  Selectable markers: Zeocin
Growth in bacteria
  Bacterial resistance: Ampicillin, 100 μg/mL
  Growth temperature: 37°C
  Growth strain: DH5alpha
  Copy number: High Copy
Gene/Insert
  Gene/Insert name: ORF28
  Species: Kaposi's sarcoma-associated herpesvirus (KSHV)
  Promoter: CMV
  Cloning method: Restriction Enzyme; 5′ cloning site Unknown (unknown if destroyed)
  Sequencing primers: 5′ CGCAAATGGGCGGTAGGCGTG; 3′ TAGAAGGCACAGTCGAGGCT
Resource information
  A portion of this plasmid was derived from a plasmid made by: cDNA of reactivated TREx BCBL-1-RTA cells
Terms and licenses: Academic/Nonprofit Terms; Industry Terms: Not Available to Industry
How to cite: pCDNA4.TO-ORF28-2xCSTREP was a gift from Britt Glaunsinger (Addgene plasmid # 136188 ; http://n2t.net/addgene:136188 ; RRID:Addgene_136188)
